Addgene plasmid #239884: LLP962
Purpose: TCTP-SynPro-15 engineered promoter driving the expression of Renilla luciferase
Depositing lab: Ryan Lister. Depositing organization: University of Western Australia. Publication: CRISPRi-based circuits to control gene expression in plants. Khan MA, Herring G, Zhu JY, Oliva M, Fourie E, Johnston B, Zhang Z, Potter J, Pineda L, Pflueger J, Swain T, Pflueger C, Lloyd JPB, Secco D, Small I, Kidd BN, Lister R. Nat Biotechnol. 2025 Mar;43(3):416-430. doi: 10.1038/s41587-024-02236-w. Epub 2024 May 20. PubMed 38769424.
Backbone
  Vector backbone: pBluescript SK(+)
  Vector type: Synthetic Biology
Growth in bacteria
  Bacterial resistance: Ampicillin, 100 μg/mL
  Growth temperature: 30°C
  Growth strain: DH5alpha
  Copy number: High Copy
Gene/Insert
  Gene/Insert name: TCTP-SynPro-15::Rluc (alt name: Other genes: NOS::Fluc)
  Species: Synthetic
  Mutation: N/A
  Tag / fusion protein: PEST on C-terminus of Rluc (C terminal on insert)
  Cloning method: Restriction Enzyme; 5′ cloning site Unknown (unknown if destroyed)
Terms and licenses: Academic/Nonprofit Terms; Industry Terms: Not Available to Industry
How to cite: LLP962 was a gift from Ryan Lister (Addgene plasmid # 239884 ; http://n2t.net/addgene:239884 ; RRID:Addgene_239884)
