[The description below was written by a language model from this plasmid's Addgene catalogue record and pLannotate feature annotations shown in this document.]
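Description:
LLP962 is a dual-luciferase reporter plasmid built on the pBluescript SK(+) backbone and catalogued as a synthetic biology vector, from a study of CRISPRi-based gene circuits in plants. It is propagated in E. coli as a high-copy plasmid through its ColE1/pUC-type origin and selected with ampicillin via the β-lactamase gene. The backbone also retains the f1 phage origin, remnants of the lacZα/lac promoter region, and the flanking T7 and T3 promoters. No plant selectable marker or T-DNA borders are annotated.

The test cassette places Renilla luciferase under the engineered TCTP-SynPro-15 promoter. The promoter itself is not annotated in the feature table but presumably occupies the unannotated stretch between the T7 promoter and the start of the Renilla region. The Renilla coding sequence appears to be interrupted by the potato ST-LS1 IV2 intron, an element that restricts production of functional protein to eukaryotic cells able to splice it. The record states that Rluc carries a C-terminal PEST tag, a degradation signal that shortens reporter half-life so the signal tracks changes in promoter activity more closely. The short fragment annotated as Arabidopsis DREB2A immediately downstream of Rluc may correspond to this tag, though the record does not confirm it. The cassette ends with a CaMV polyadenylation signal, followed by a synthetic poly(A) signal and an RNA polymerase II pause site that help insulate it from the next unit.

The second cassette is a NOS promoter driving firefly luciferase (luc+), also split by an IV2 intron, with a NOS terminator and the same poly(A)/pause insulator. It provides a constitutive internal reference, so Renilla output from the synthetic promoter can be normalised to firefly signal, for example when measuring its repression.
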