Features (pLannotate 1.2.2; 24 found; start..end, strand, type, name):
    707..781     +  CDS            DREB2A (fragment): DRE2A_ARATH - Also known as ERF045. Experimental evidence at protein level: Swiss-Prot protein existence level 1. Transcriptional activator that binds specifically to the DNA sequence 5'-[AG]CCGAC-3'. Binding to the C-repeat/DRE element mediates high salinity- and dehydration-inducible transcription. From Arabidopsis thaliana (Mouse-ear cress).
    858..1017    +  polyA_signal   CaMV poly(A) signal (fragment): cauliflower mosaic virus polyadenylation signal
   1029..1077    +  polyA_signal   poly(A) signal: synthetic polyadenylation signal
   1091..1182    +  misc_feature   pause site: RNA polymerase II transcriptional pause signal from the human α2 globin gene
   1196..1375    +  promoter       NOS promoter: nopaline synthase promoter
   1386..1470    +  CDS            luciferase (fragment): firefly luciferase; luc+; enhanced luc+ version of the luciferase gene
   1470..1658    +  intron         IV2 intron: modified second intron of the potato ST-LS1 gene (Vancanneyt et al., 1990)
   1657..3227    +  CDS            luciferase (fragment): firefly luciferase; luc+; enhanced luc+ version of the luciferase gene
   3234..3486    +  terminator     NOS terminator: nopaline synthase terminator and poly(A) signal
   3487..3535    +  polyA_signal   poly(A) signal: synthetic polyadenylation signal
   3549..3640    +  misc_feature   pause site: RNA polymerase II transcriptional pause signal from the human α2 globin gene
   3659..3677    -  promoter       T3 promoter: promoter for bacteriophage T3 RNA polymerase
   3722..3738    -  protein_bind   lac operator: The lac repressor binds to the lac operator to inhibit transcription in E. coli. This inhibition can be relieved by adding lactose or isopropyl-β-D-thiogalactopyranoside (IPTG). lac repressor encoded by lacI
   3746..3776    -  promoter       lac promoter: promoter for the E. coli lac operon
   3791..3812    -  protein_bind   CAP binding site: CAP binding activates transcription in the presence of cAMP. E. coli catabolite activator protein
   3825..3917    -  CDS            lacI (fragment): lac repressor; lacI; The lac repressor binds to the lac operator to inhibit transcription in E. coli. This inhibition can be relieved by adding lactose or isopropyl-β-D-thiogalactopyranoside (IPTG).
   4100..4688    -  rep_origin     ori: high-copy-number ColE1/pMB1/pBR322/pUC origin of replication
   4859..5719    -  CDS            AmpR: β-lactamase; bla; confers resistance to ampicillin, carbenicillin, and related antibiotics
   5720..5824    -  promoter       AmpR promoter: bla
   5877..6305    -  rep_origin     f1 ori (sequence partly withheld): f1 bacteriophage origin of replication; arrow indicates direction of (+) strand synthesis
   6310..6467    -  CDS            lacZα (fragment): LacZα fragment of β-galactosidase; lacZ fragment
   6470..6488    +  promoter       T7 promoter: promoter for bacteriophage T7 RNA polymerase
   6888..7076    +  intron         IV2 intron: modified second intron of the potato ST-LS1 gene (Vancanneyt et al., 1990)
   7074..700     +  CDS            LUCI_RENRE (across the origin): Experimental evidence at protein level: Swiss-Prot protein existence level 1. Upon binding the substrate, the enzyme catalyzes an oxygenation, producing a very short-lived hydroperoxide that cyclizes into a dioxetanone structure, which collapses, releasing a CO(2) molecule. The spontaneous breakdown of the dioxetanone releases the energy (about 50 kcal/mole) that is necessary to generate the excited state of the coelenteramide product, which is the singlet form of the monoanion. In vivo the product undergoes the process of nonradiative energy transfer to an accessory protein, a green fluoresce
>Addgene plasmid #239884 | LLP962 | addgene full sequence | sequence record 490736 | Addgene NGS Result
TATCGGAATGGGAAAGTCTGGTAAATCTGGAAATGGTTCTTACAGACTTTTGGATCATTATAAGTACCTC
ACAGCTTGGTTCGAACTTCTCAACTTACCTAAGAAGATTATTTTCGTTGGACACGATTGGGGTGCTTGCT
TGGCATTCCATTACTCATACGAACACCAAGATAAGATCAAAGCTATAGTTCATGCAGAGAGTGTTGTGGA
TGTGATAGAATCTTGGGATGAGTGGCCAGATATTGAAGAGGATATTGCTTTGATCAAGTCTGAAGAGGGA
GAAAAGATGGTTCTCGAAAATAACTTTTTCGTGGAAACTATGCTTCCTTCAAAGATTATGAGAAAATTGG
AACCAGAAGAGTTTGCTGCATATCTCGAACCTTTCAAGGAAAAAGGAGAGGTTAGAAGGCCAACACTCAG
TTGGCCTAGGGAAATACCATTAGTTAAGGGAGGTAAACCTGATGTTGTGCAGATCGTGAGAAATTATAAC
GCTTACCTTAGGGCATCAGATGATTTGCCTAAGATGTTCATCGAGTCAGATCCAGGATTTTTCAGTAATG
CTATAGTTGAAGGTGCAAAGAAATTTCCAAACACCGAGTTCGTTAAGGTGAAAGGATTGCATTTCTCACA
AGAAGATGCTCCTGATGAGATGGGAAAGTATATTAAGTCTTTTGTTGAAAGAGTGCTCAAAAACGAGCAG
GGTTCTCGATCTGATGCTTCTGAAGTAACGTCAACAAGCTCCCAGTCTGAGGTATGCACAGTGGAAACGC
CAGGTTGTGTTGGTTCTTAAGGTACCCGGCCATGCTAGAGTCCGCAAAAATCACCAGTCTCTCTCTACAA
ATCTATCTCTCTCTATTTTTCTCCAGAATAATGTGTGAGTAGTTCCCAGATAAGGGAATTAGGGTTCTTA
TAGGGTTTCGCTCATGTGTTGAGCATATAAGAAACCCTTAGTATGTATTTGTATTTGTAAAATACTTCTA
TCAATAAAATTTCTAATTCCTAAAACCAAAATCCAGTGACCTACTAGTAATAAAATATCTTTATTTTCAT
TACATCTGTGTGTTGGTTTTTTGTGTGAATCGATAGTACTAACATACGCTCTCCATCAAAACAAAACGAA
ACAAAACAAACTAGCAAAATAGGCTGTCCCCAGTGCAAGTGCAGGTGCCAGAACATTTCTCTAGCGCTCT
CTAGAGAACCGCAACGTTGAAGGAGCCACTGAGCCGCGGGTTTCTGGAGTTTAATGAGCTAAGCACATAC
GTCAGAAACCATTATTGCGCGTTCAAAAGTCGCCTAAGGTCACTATCAGCTAGCAAATATTTCTTGTCAA
AAATGCTCCACTGACGTTCCATAAATTCCCCTCGGTATCCAATTAGAGTCCATGGATGGAAGACGCCAAA
AACATAAAGAAAGGCCCGGCGCCATTCTATCCGCTGGAAGATGGAACCGCTGGAGAGCAACTGCATAAGG
TAAGTTTCTGCTTCTACCTTTGATATATATATAATAATTATCATTAATTAGTAGTAATATAATATTTCAA
ATATTTTTTTCAAAATAAAAGAATGTAGTATATAGCAATTGCTTTTCTGTAGTTTATAAGTGTGTATATT
TTAATTTATAACTTTTCTAATATATGACCAAAATTTGTTGATGTGCAGGCTATGAAGAGATACGCCCTGG
TTCCTGGAACAATTGCTTTTACAGATGCACATATCGAGGTGGACATCACTTACGCTGAGTACTTCGAAAT
GTCCGTTCGGTTGGCAGAAGCTATGAAACGATATGGGCTGAATACAAATCACAGAATCGTCGTATGCAGT
GAAAACTCTCTTCAATTCTTTATGCCGGTGTTGGGCGCGTTATTTATCGGAGTTGCAGTTGCGCCCGCGA
ACGACATTTATAATGAACGTGAATTGCTCAACAGTATGGGCATTTCGCAGCCTACCGTGGTGTTCGTTTC
CAAAAAGGGGTTGCAAAAAATTTTGAACGTGCAAAAAAAGCTCCCAATCATCCAAAAAATTATTATCATG
GATTCTAAAACGGATTACCAGGGATTTCAGTCGATGTACACGTTCGTCACATCTCATCTACCTCCCGGTT
TTAATGAATACGATTTTGTGCCAGAGTCCTTCGATAGGGACAAGACAATTGCACTGATCATGAACTCCTC
TGGATCTACTGGTCTGCCTAAAGGTGTCGCTCTGCCTCATAGAACTGCCTGCGTGAGATTCTCGCATGCC
AGAGATCCTATTTTTGGCAATCAAATCATTCCGGATACTGCGATTTTAAGTGTTGTTCCATTCCATCACG
GTTTTGGAATGTTTACTACACTCGGATATTTGATATGTGGATTTCGAGTCGTCTTAATGTATAGATTTGA
AGAAGAGCTGTTTCTGAGGAGCCTTCAGGATTACAAGATTCAAAGTGCGCTGCTGGTGCCAACCCTATTC
TCCTTCTTCGCCAAAAGCACTCTGATTGACAAATACGATTTATCTAATTTACACGAAATTGCTTCTGGTG
GCGCTCCCCTCTCTAAGGAAGTCGGGGAAGCGGTTGCCAAGAGGTTCCATCTGCCAGGTATCAGGCAAGG
ATATGGGCTCACTGAGACTACATCAGCTATTCTGATTACACCCGAGGGGGATGATAAACCGGGCGCGGTC
GGTAAAGTTGTTCCATTTTTTGAAGCGAAGGTTGTGGATCTGGATACCGGGAAAACGCTGGGCGTTAATC
AAAGAGGCGAACTGTGTGTGAGAGGTCCTATGATTATGTCCGGTTATGTAAACAATCCGGAAGCGACCAA
CGCCTTGATTGACAAGGATGGATGGCTACATTCTGGAGACATAGCTTACTGGGACGAAGACGAACACTTC
TTCATCGTTGACCGCCTGAAGTCTCTGATTAAGTACAAAGGCTATCAGGTGGCTCCCGCTGAATTGGAAT
CCATCTTGCTCCAACACCCCAACATCTTCGACGCAGGTGTCGCAGGTCTTCCCGACGATGACGCCGGTGA
ACTTCCCGCCGCCGTTGTTGTTTTGGAGCACGGAAAGACGATGACGGAAAAAGAGATCGTGGATTACGTC
GCCAGTCAAGTAACAACCGCGAAAAAGTTGCGCGGAGGAGTTGTGTTTGTGGACGAAGTACCGAAAGGTC
TTACCGGAAAACTCGACGCAAGAAAAATCAGAGAGATCCTCATAAAGGCCAAGAAGGGCGGAAAGATCGC
CGTGTAACTCGAGGATCGTTCAAACATTTGGCAATAAAGTTTCTTAAGATTGAATCCTGTTGCCGGTCTT
GCGACGATTATCATATAATTTCTGTTGAATTACGTTAAGCATGTAATAATTAACATGTAATGCATGACGT
TATTTATGAGATGGGTTTTTATGATTAGAGTCCCGCAATTATACATTTAATACGCGATAGAAAACAAAAT
ATAGCGCGCAAACTAGGATAAATTATCGCGCGCGGTGTCATCTATGTTACTAGATCAATAAAATATCTTT
ATTTTCATTACATCTGTGTGTTGGTTTTTTGTGTGAATCGATAGTACTAACATACGCTCTCCATCAAAAC
AAAACGAAACAAAACAAACTAGCAAAATAGGCTGTCCCCAGTGCAAGTGCAGGTGCCAGAACATTTCTCT
GAGCTCCAGCTTTTGTTCCCTTTAGTGAGGGTTAATTTCGAGCTTGGCGTAATCATGGTCATAGCTGTTT
CCTGTGTGAAATTGTTATCCGCTCACAATTCCACACAACATACGAGCCGGAAGCATAAAGTGTAAAGCCT
GGGGTGCCTAATGAGTGAGCTAACTCACATTAATTGCGTTGCGCTCACTGCCCGCTTTCCAGTCGGGAAA
CCTGTCGTGCCAGCTGCATTAATGAATCGGCCAACGCGCGGGGAGAGGCGGTTTGCGTATTGGGCGCTCT
TCCGCTTCCTCGCTCACTGACTCGCTGCGCTCGGTCGTTCGGCTGCGGCGAGCGGTATCAGCTCACTCAA
AGGCGGTAATACGGTTATCCACAGAATCAGGGGATAACGCAGGAAAGAACATGTGAGCAAAAGGCCAGCA
AAAGGCCAGGAACCGTAAAAAGGCCGCGTTGCTGGCGTTTTTCCATAGGCTCCGCCCCCCTGACGAGCAT
CACAAAAATCGACGCTCAAGTCAGAGGTGGCGAAACCCGACAGGACTATAAAGATACCAGGCGTTTCCCC
CTGGAAGCTCCCTCGTGCGCTCTCCTGTTCCGACCCTGCCGCTTACCGGATACCTGTCCGCCTTTCTCCC
TTCGGGAAGCGTGGCGCTTTCTCATAGCTCACGCTGTAGGTATCTCAGTTCGGTGTAGGTCGTTCGCTCC
AAGCTGGGCTGTGTGCACGAACCCCCCGTTCAGCCCGACCGCTGCGCCTTATCCGGTAACTATCGTCTTG
AGTCCAACCCGGTAAGACACGACTTATCGCCACTGGCAGCAGCCACTGGTAACAGGATTAGCAGAGCGAG
GTATGTAGGCGGTGCTACAGAGTTCTTGAAGTGGTGGCCTAACTACGGCTACACTAGAAGAACAGTATTT
GGTATCTGCGCTCTGCTGAAGCCAGTTACCTTCGGAAAAAGAGTTGGTAGCTCTTGATCCGGCAAACAAA
CCACCGCTGGTAGCGGTGGTTTTTTTGTTTGCAAGCAGCAGATTACGCGCAGAAAAAAAGGATCTCAAGA
AGATCCTTTGATCTTTTCTACGGGGTCTGACGCTCAGTGGAACGAAAACTCACGTTAAGGGATTTTGGTC
ATGAGATTATCAAAAAGGATCTTCACCTAGATCCTTTTAAATTAAAAATGAAGTTTTAAATCAATCTAAA
GTATATATGAGTAAACTTGGTCTGACAGTTACCAATGCTTAATCAGTGAGGCACCTATCTCAGCGATCTG
TCTATTTCGTTCATCCATAGTTGCCTGACTCCCCGTCGTGTAGATAACTACGATACGGGAGGGCTTACCA
TCTGGCCCCAGTGCTGCAATGATACCGCGAGACCCACGCTCACCGGCTCCAGATTTATCAGCAATAAACC
AGCCAGCCGGAAGGGCCGAGCGCAGAAGTGGTCCTGCAACTTTATCCGCCTCCATCCAGTCTATTAATTG
TTGCCGGGAAGCTAGAGTAAGTAGTTCGCCAGTTAATAGTTTGCGCAACGTTGTTGCCATTGCTACAGGC
ATCGTGGTGTCACGCTCGTCGTTTGGTATGGCTTCATTCAGCTCCGGTTCCCAACGATCAAGGCGAGTTA
CATGATCCCCCATGTTGTGCAAAAAAGCGGTTAGCTCCTTCGGTCCTCCGATCGTTGTCAGAAGTAAGTT
GGCCGCAGTGTTATCACTCATGGTTATGGCAGCACTGCATAATTCTCTTACTGTCATGCCATCCGTAAGA
TGCTTTTCTGTGACTGGTGAGTACTCAACCAAGTCATTCTGAGAATAGTGTATGCGGCGACCGAGTTGCT
CTTGCCCGGCGTCAATACGGGATAATACCGCGCCACATAGCAGAACTTTAAAAGTGCTCATCATTGGAAA
ACGTTCTTCGGGGCGAAAACTCTCAAGGATCTTACCGCTGTTGAGATCCAGTTCGATGTAACCCACTCGT
GCACCCAACTGATCTTCAGCATCTTTTACTTTCACCAGCGTTTCTGGGTGAGCAAAAACAGGAAGGCAAA
ATGCCGCAAAAAAGGGAATAAGGGCGACACGGAAATGTTGAATACTCATACTCTTCCTTTTTCAATATTA
TTGAAGCATTTATCAGGGTTATTGTCTCATGAGCGGATACATATTTGAATGTATTTAGAAAAATAAACAA
ATAGGGGTTCCGCGCACATTTCCCCGAAAAGTGCCACCTAAATTGTAAGCGTTAATATTTTGTTAAAATT
CGCGTTAAATTTTTGTTAAATCAGCTCATTTTTTAACCAATAGGCCGAAATCGGCAAAATCCCTTATAAA
TCAAAAGAATAGACCGAGATAGGGT
[37 nt withheld, positions 5976-6012]
AAAGAACGTGGACTCCAACGTCAAAGG
[49 nt withheld, positions 6040-6088]
T
[91 nt withheld, positions 6090-6180]
G
[124 nt withheld, positions 6182-6305]
CCCATTCGCCATTCAGGCTGCGCAACTGTTGGGAAGGGCGATCGGTGCGGGCCTCTTCGCTATTACGCCA
GCTGGCGAAAGGGGGATGTGCTGCAAGGCGATTAAGTTGGGTAACGCCAGGGTTTTCCCAGTCACGACGT
TGTAAAACGACGGCCAGTGAATTGTAATACGACTCACTATAGGGCGAATTGGGTACAAGCTTGATCATGC
CGAATTCCGAACGCGTTCCAACACTCGAATCCCCACCCGTTGGACCAAACCCGGCTCATTAAGCGTCGGT
TCAGATTTATTTCCTTTATTTAAAAAAAAGGAAAGGGTAAAAAATAGAAAATTGGAAACAGTTAAAGCCC
AAAATTGTAATTTACCGAGAATTGTAAATTTACCTCCGAAGCAGCCGCAACGAGCTGGACTATAAATAAG
CTGAGCCGCGCTGCGCTGTGGAATCCCCTCGTCGCTGCGTCTCTCTCCCGCAACCTTCGATTTTCGTTTA
TTCGCATCCATCGGAGAGAGAAAACAATCAATAAGCGACCGGATCCGTCGACATAACTGCAGATGACTTC
AAAGGTGTATGATCCTGAGCAGGTAAGTTTCTGCTTCTACCTTTGATATATATATAATAATTATCATTAA
TTAGTAGTAATATAATATTTCAAATATTTTTTTCAAAATAAAAGAATGTAGTATATAGCAATTGCTTTTC
TGTAGTTTATAAGTGTGTATATTTTAATTTATAACTTTTCTAATATATGACCAAAATTTGTTGATGTGCA
GAGAAAAAGAATGATAACTGGTCCACAATGGTGGGCAAGATGTAAACAGATGAACGTGCTTGATTCTTTC
ATTAATTACTACGATTCAGAAAAGCACGCTGAGAATGCAGTTATCTTTCTTCACGGAAACGCTGCATCTT
CATATTTGTGGAGACATGTTGTGCCTCACATTGAACCAGTGGCTAGGTGTATTATCCCAGATCT
